>Addgene plasmid #115774 | pCMV6-XL4 FLAG-TMEFF2-Fc | addgene full sequence | sequence record 223834 | Addgene NGS Result
AACAAAATATTAACGCTTACAATTTCCATTCGCCATTCAGGCTGCGCAACTGTTGGGAAGGGCGATCGGT
GCGGGCCTCTTCGCTATTACGCCAGCTGGCGAAAGGGGGATGTGCTGCAAGGCGATTAAGTTGGGTAACG
CCAGGGTTTTCCCAGTCACGACGTTGTAAAACGACGGCCAGTGCCAAGCTGATCTATACATTGAATCAAT
ATTGGCAATTAGCCATATTAGTCATTGGTTATATAGCATAAATCAATATTGGCTATTGGCCATTGCATAC
GTTGTATCTATATCATAATATGTACATTTATATTGGCTCATGTCCAATATGACCGCCATGTTGACATTGA
TTATTGACTAGTTATTAATAGTAATCAATTACGGGGTCATTAGTTCATAGCCCATATATGGAGTTCCGCG
TTACATAACTTACGGTAAATGGCCCGCCTGGCTGACCGCCCAACGACCCCCGCCCATTGACGTCAATAAT
GACGTATGTTCCCATAGTAACGCCAATAGGGACTTTCCATTGACGTCAATGGGTGGAGTATTTACGGTAA
ACTGCCCACTTGGCAGTACATCAAGTGTATCATATGCCAAGTCCGCCCCCTATTGACGTCAATGACGGTA
AATGGCCCGCCTGGCATTATGCCCAGTACATGACCTTACGGGACTTTCCTACTTGGCAGTACATCTACGT
ATTAGTCATCGCTATTACCATGGTGATGCGGTTTTGGCAGTACACCAATGGGCGTGGATAGCGGTTTGAC
TCACGGGGATTTTCAAGTCTCCACCCCATTGACGTCAATGGGAGTTTGTTTTGGCACCAAAATCAACGGG
ACTTTCCAAAATGTCGTAATAACCCCGCCCCGTTGACGCAAATGGGCGGTAGGCGTGTACGGTGGGAGGT
CTATATAAGCAGAGCTCGTTTAGTGAACCGTCAGATATCGCCACCATGGACAGCAAAGGTTCGTCGCAGA
AAGGGTCCCGCCTGCTCCTGCTGCTGGTGGTGTCAAATCTACTCTTGTGCCAGGGTGTGGTCTCCGACTA
CAAAGACGATGACGACAAGGCGGCCGCTTTTCCCACCAGCCTGAGCGACTGCCAGACCCCCACCGGCTGG
AACTGCAGCGGCTACGACGACAGAGAGAACGACCTGTTCCTGTGCGACACCAACACCTGTAAGTTCGACG
GCGAGTGCCTGAGAATCGGCGACACCGTGACCTGCGTGTGCCAGTTCAAGTGCAACAACGACTACGTGCC
CGTGTGCGGCAGCAACGGCGAGAGCTACCAGAACGAGTGCTACCTGAGACAGGCCGCCTGTAAGCAGCAG
AGCGAGATCCTGGTGGTGTCTGAAGGCAGCTGTGCCACCGATGCCGGATCTGGCAGCGGCGACGGCGTGC
ATGAGGGCAGCGGCGAGACAAGCCAGAAGGAGACAAGCACATGCGACATCTGCCAGTTCGGCGCCGAGTG
CGACGAGGACGCCGAGGACGTGTGGTGCGTGTGCAACATCGACTGCAGCCAGACCAACTTCAACCCCCTG
TGCGCCAGCGACGGCAAGAGCTACGACAACGCCTGCCAGATCAAGGAGGCCAGCTGCCAGAAGCAGGAGA
AGATCGAGGTGATGAGCCTGGGCAGATGCCAGGACAACACCACCACCACCACCAAGAGCGAGGACGGCCA
CTACGCCAGAACCGACTACGCCGAGAACGCCAACAAGCTGGAGGAGAGCGCCAGAGAGCACCACATCCCC
TGCCCCGAGCACTACAACGGCTTCTGCATGCACGGCAAGTGCGAGCACAGCATCAACATGCAGGAGCCCA
GCTGCAGATGCGACGCCGGCTACACCGGCCAGCACTGCGAGAAGAAGGACTACAGCGTGCTGTACGTGGT
GCCCGGCCCCGTGAGATTCCAGTACGTGGGTCTAGAGGTGCTCTTCCAGGGGCCTGATCCCGATCCCGAG
GGTGAGTACTAAGCTTCAGCGCTCCTGCCTGGACGCATCCCGGCTATGCAGCCCCAGTCCAGGGCAGCAA
GGCAGGCCCCGTCTGCCTCTTCACCCGGAGGCCTCTGCCCGCCCCACTCATGCTCAGGGAGAGGGTCTTC
TGGCTTTTTCCCCAGGCTCTGGGCAGGCACAGGCTAGGTGCCCCTAACCCAGGCCCTGCACACAAAGGGG
CAGGTGCTGGGCTCAGACCTGCCAAGAGCCATATCCGGGAGGACCCTGCCCCTGACCTAAGCCCACCCCA
AAGGCCAAACTCTCCACTCCCTCAGCTCGGACACCTTCTCTCCTCCCAGATTCCAGTAACTCCCAATCTT
CTCTCTGCAGAGCCCAAATCTTGTGACAAAACTCACACATGCCCACCGTGCCCAGGTAAGCCAGCCCAGG
CCTCGCCCTCCAGCTCAAGGCGGGACAGGTGCCCTAGAGTAGCCTGCATCCAGGGACAGGCCCCAGCCGG
GTGCTGACACGTCCACCTCCATCTCTTCCTCAGCACCTGAACTCCTGGGGGGACCGTCAGTCTTCCTCTT
CCCCCCAAAACCCAAGGACACCCTCATGATCTCCCGGACCCCTGAGGTCACATGCGTGGTGGTGGACGTG
AGCCACGAAGACCCTGAGGTCAAGTTCAACTGGTACGTGGACGGCGTGGAGGTGCATAATGCCAAGACAA
AGCCGCGGGAGGAGCAGTACAACAGCACGTACCGTGTGGTCAGCGTCCTCACCGTCCTGCACCAGGACTG
GCTGAATGGCAAGGAGTACAAGTGCAAGGTCTCCAACAAAGCCCTCCCAGCCCCCATCGAGAAAACCATC
TCCAAAGCCAAAGGTGGGACCCGTGGGGTGCGAGGGCCACATGGACAGAGGCCGGCTCGGCCCACCCTCT
GCCCTGAGAGTGACCGCTGTACCAACCTCTGTCCCTACAGGGCAGCCCCGAGAACCACAGGTGTACACCC
TGCCCCCATCCCGGGATGAGCTGACCAAGAACCAGGTCAGCCTGACCTGCCTGGTCAAAGGCTTCTATCC
CAGCGACATCGCCGTGGAGTGGGAGAGCAATGGGCAGCCGGAGAACAACTACAAGACCACGCCTCCCGTG
CTGGACTCCGACGGCTCCTTCTTCCTCTACAGCAAGCTCACCGTGGACAAGAGCAGGTGGCAGCAGGGGA
ACGTCTTCTCATGCTCCGTGATGCATGAGGCTCTGCACAACCACTACACGCAGAAGAGCCTCTCCCTGTC
TCCGGGTAAATGAGTGCGACGGCCGCGACTCTAGGGTGGCATCCCTGTGACCCCTCCCCAGTGCCTCTCC
TGGCCCTGGAAGTTGCCACTCCAGTGCCCACCAGCCTTGTCCTAATAAAATTAAGTTGCATCATTTTGTC
TGACTAGGTGTCCTTCTATAATATTATGGGGTGGAGGGGGGTGGTATGGAGCAAGGGGCAAGTTGGGAAG
ACAACCTGTAGGGCCTGCGGGGTCTATTGGGAACCAAGCTGGAGTGCAGTGGCACAATCTTGGCTCACTG
CAATCTCCGCCTCCTGGGTTCAAGCGATTCTCCTGCCTCAGCCTCCCGAGTTGTTGGGATTCCAGGCATG
CATGACCAGGCTCAGCTAATTTTTGTTTTTTTGGTAGAGACGGGGTTTCACCATATTGGCCAGGCTGGTC
TCCAACTCCTAATCTCAGGTGATCTACCCACCTTGGCCTCCCAAATTGCTGGGATTACAGGCGTGAACCA
CTGCTCCCTTCCCTGTCCTTCTGATTTTAAAATAACTATACCAGCAGGAGGACGTCCAGACACAGCATAG
GCTACCTGGCCATGCCCAACCGGTGGGACATTTGAGTTGCTTGCTTGGCACTGTCCTCTCATGCGTTGGG
TCCACTCAGTAGATGCCTGTTGAATTGGGTACGCGGCCAGCTTGGCTGTGGAATGTGTGTCAGTTAGGGT
GTGGAAAGTCCCCAGGCTCCCCAGCAGGCAGAAGTATGCAAAGCATGCATCTCAATTAGTCAGCAACCAG
GTGTGGAAAGTCCCCAGGCTCCCCAGCAGGCAGAAGTATGCAAAGCATGCATCTCAATTAGTCAGCAACC
ATAGTCCCGCCCCTAACTCCGCCCATCCCGCCCCTAACTCCGCCCAGTTCCGCCCATTCTCCGCCCCATG
GCTGACTAATTTTTTTTATTTATGCAGAGGCCGAGGCCGCCTCGGCCTCTGAGCTATTCCAGAAGTAGTG
AGGAGGCTTTTTTGGAGGCCTAGGCTTTTGCAAAAAGCTCCTCGAGGAACTGAAAAACCAGAAAGTTAAT
TCCCTATAGTGAGTCGTATTAAATTCGTAATCATGTCATAGCTGTTTCCTGTGTGAAATTGTTATCCGCT
CACAATTCCACACAACATACGAGCCGGAAGCATAAAGTGTAAAGCCTGGGGTGCCTAATGAGTGAGCTAA
CTCACATTAATTGCGTTGCGCTCACTGCCCGCTTTCCAGTCGGGAAACCTGTCGTGCCAGCTGCATTAAT
GAATCGGCCAACGCGCGGGGAGAGGCGGTTTGCGTATTGGGCGCTCTTCCGCTTCCTCGCTCACTGACTC
GCTGCGCTCGGTCGTTCGGCTGCGGCGAGCGGTATCAGCTCACTCAAAGGCGGTAATACGGTTATCCACA
GAATCAGGGGATAACGCAGGAAAGAACATGTGAGCAAAAGGCCAGCAAAAGGCCAGGAACCGTAAAAAGG
CCGCGTTGCTGGCGTTTTTCCATAGGCTCCGCCCCCCTGACGAGCATCACAAAAATCGACGCTCAAGTCA
GAGGTGGCGAAACCCGACAGGACTATAAAGATACCAGGCGTTTCCCCCTGGAAGCTCCCTCGTGCGCTCT
CCTGTTCCGACCCTGCCGCTTACCGGATACCTGTCCGCCTTTCTCCCTTCGGGAAGCGTGGCGCTTTCTC
ATAGCTCACGCTGTAGGTATCTCAGTTCGGTGTAGGTCGTTCGCTCCAAGCTGGGCTGTGTGCACGAACC
CCCCGTTCAGCCCGACCGCTGCGCCTTATCCGGTAACTATCGTCTTGAGTCCAACCCGGTAAGACACGAC
TTATCGCCACTGGCAGCAGCCACTGGTAACAGGATTAGCAGAGCGAGGTATGTAGGCGGTGCTACATAGT
TCTTGAAGTGGTGGCCTAACTACGGCTACACTAGAAGAACAGTATTTGGTATCTGCGCTCTGCTGAAGCC
AGTTACCTTCGGAAAAAGAGTTGGTAGCTCTTGATCCGGCAAACAAACCACCGCTGGTAGCGGTGGTTTT
TTTGTTTGCAAGCAGCAGATTACGCGCAGAAAAAAAGGATCTCAAGAAGATCCTTTGATCTTTTCTACGG
GGTCTGACGCTCAGTGGAACGAAAACTCACGTTAAGGGATTTTGGTCATGAGATTATCAAAAAGGATCTT
CACCTAGATCCTTTTAAATTAAAAATGAAGTTTTAAATCAATCTAAAGTATATATGAGTAAACTTGGTCT
GACAGTTACCAATGCTTAATCAGTGAGGCACCTATCTCAGCGATCTGTCTATTTCGTTCATCCATAGTTG
CCTGACTCCCCGTCGTGTAGATAACTACGATACGGGAGGGCTTACCATCTGGCCCCAGTGCTGCAATGAT
ACCGCGAGACCCACGCTCACCGGCTCCAGATTTATCAGCAATAAACCAGCCAGCCGGAAGGGCCGAGCGC
AGAAGTGGTCCTGCAACTTTATCCGCCTCCATCCAGTCTATTAATTGTTGCCGGGAAGCTAGAGTAAGTA
GTTCGCCAGTTAATAGTTTGCGCAACGTTGTTGCCATTGCTACAGGCATCGTGGTGTCACGCTCGTCGTT
TGGTATGGCTTCATTCAGCTCCGGTTCCCAACGATCAAGGCGAGTTACATGATCCCCCATGTTGTGCAAA
AAAGCGGTTAGCTCCTTCGGTCCTCCGATCGTTGTCAGAAGTAAGTTGGCCGCAGTGTTATCACTCATGG
TTATGGCAGCACTGCATAATTCTCTTACTGTCATGCCATCCGTAAGATGCTTTTCTGTGACTGGTGAGTA
CTCAACCAAGTCATTCTGAGAATAGTGTATGCGGCGACCGAGTTGCTCTTGCCCGGCGTCAATACGGGAT
AATACCGCGCCACATAGCAGAACTTTAAAAGTGCTCATCATTGGAAAACGTTCTTCGGGGCGAAAACTCT
CAAGGATCTTACCGCTGTTGAGATCCAGTTCGATGTAACCCACTCGTGCACCCAACTGATCTTCAGCATC
TTTTACTTTCACCAGCGTTTCTGGGTGAGCAAAAACAGGAAGGCAAAATGCCGCAAAAAAGGGAATAAGG
GCGACACGGAAATGTTGAATACTCATACTCTTCCTTTTTCAATATTATTGAAGCATTTATCAGGGTTATT
GTCTCATGAGCGGATACATATTTGAATGTATTTAGAAAAATAAACAAATAGGGGTTCCGCGCACATTTCC
CCGAAAAGTGCCACCTG
[124 nt withheld, positions 6458-6581]
C
[91 nt withheld, positions 6583-6673]
A
[49 nt withheld, positions 6675-6723]
CCTTTGACGTTGGAGTCCACGTTCTTT
[37 nt withheld, positions 6751-6787]
ACCCTATCTCGGTCTATTCTTTTGATTTATAAGGGATTTTGCCGATTTCGGCCTATTGGTTAAAAAATGA
GCTGATTTAACAAAAATTTAACGCGAATTTT
Features (pLannotate 1.2.2; 19 found; start..end, strand, type, name):
      1..25      +  rep_origin     M13 ori (fragment): M13 bacteriophage origin of replication; arrow indicates direction of (+) strand synthesis
     29..183     -  CDS            lacZα (fragment): LacZα fragment of β-galactosidase; lacZ fragment
    343..722     +  enhancer       CMV enhancer: human cytomegalovirus immediate early enhancer
    795..812     -  promoter       CMV promoter (fragment): human cytomegalovirus (CMV) immediate early promoter
    827..926     +  promoter       CMVd1 promoter: truncated human cytomegalovirus (CMV) immediate early promoter that yields slightly reduced expression relative to the full-length promoter
    995..1918    +  CDS            TMEFF2 (fragment): TEFF2_HUMAN - Also known as HPP1, TENB2, TPEF. Experimental evidence at protein level: Swiss-Prot protein existence level 1. May be a survival factor for hippocampal and mesencephalic neurons. The shedded form up-regulates cancer cell proliferation, probably by promoting ERK1/2 phosphorylation. From Homo sapiens (Human).
   2483..2893    +  CDS            IGHG1 (fragment): IGHG1_HUMAN - Experimental evidence at protein level: Swiss-Prot protein existence level 1. Constant region of immunoglobulin heavy chains. Immunoglobulins, also known as antibodies, are membrane-bound or secreted glycoproteins produced by B lymphocytes. In the recognition phase of humoral immunity, the membrane-bound immunoglobulins serve as receptors which, upon binding of a specific antigen, trigger the clonal expansion and differentiation of B lymphocytes into immunoglobulins- secreting plasma cells. Secreted immunoglobulins mediate the effector phase of humoral immunity, which results in
   2859..3230    +  CDS            IGHG4 (fragment): IGHG4_HUMAN - Experimental evidence at protein level: Swiss-Prot protein existence level 1. Constant region of immunoglobulin heavy chains. Immunoglobulins, also known as antibodies, are membrane-bound or secreted glycoproteins produced by B lymphocytes. In the recognition phase of humoral immunity, the membrane-bound immunoglobulins serve as receptors which, upon binding of a specific antigen, trigger the clonal expansion and differentiation of B lymphocytes into immunoglobulins- secreting plasma cells. Secreted immunoglobulins mediate the effector phase of humoral immunity, which results in
   3254..3876    +  polyA_signal   hGH poly(A) signal: human growth hormone polyadenylation signal
   3905..4234    +  promoter       SV40 promoter: SV40 enhancer and early promoter
   4273..4291    -  promoter       T7 promoter: promoter for bacteriophage T7 RNA polymerase
   4329..4345    -  protein_bind   lac operator: The lac repressor binds to the lac operator to inhibit transcription in E. coli. This inhibition can be relieved by adding lactose or isopropyl-β-D-thiogalactopyranoside (IPTG). lac repressor encoded by lacI
   4353..4383    -  promoter       lac promoter: promoter for the E. coli lac operon
   4398..4419    -  protein_bind   CAP binding site: CAP binding activates transcription in the presence of cAMP. E. coli catabolite activator protein
   4432..4524    -  CDS            lacI (fragment): lac repressor; lacI; The lac repressor binds to the lac operator to inhibit transcription in E. coli. This inhibition can be relieved by adding lactose or isopropyl-β-D-thiogalactopyranoside (IPTG).
   4707..5295    -  rep_origin     ori: high-copy-number ColE1/pMB1/pBR322/pUC origin of replication
   5466..6326    -  CDS            AmpR: β-lactamase; bla; confers resistance to ampicillin, carbenicillin, and related antibiotics
   6327..6431    -  promoter       AmpR promoter: bla
   6458..6886    +  rep_origin     f1 ori (sequence partly withheld): f1 bacteriophage origin of replication; arrow indicates direction of (+) strand synthesis
