[The description below was written by a language model from this plasmid's Addgene catalogue record and pLannotate feature annotations shown in this document.]
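Description:
pCMV6-XL4 FLAG-TMEFF2-Fc is a mammalian expression plasmid built on the pCMV6-XL4 backbone for producing the extracellular domain of human TMEFF2 as a tagged Fc-fusion protein. It is maintained in E. coli through a high-copy ColE1/pUC-type origin and selected with ampicillin via the β-lactamase gene. An f1 phage origin and remnants of a lacZα/lac promoter region and a T7 promoter are carried over from the parental cloning vector. The sequenced plasmid is 6,888 nt; the backbone size listed in the catalogue entry (111 bp) is clearly not meaningful.

Expression is driven by the human cytomegalovirus immediate-early enhancer and promoter and terminated by the human growth hormone polyadenylation signal. The open reading frame is a codon-optimized TMEFF2 ectodomain with an N-terminal FLAG epitope and a C-terminal human IgG Fc region, both supplied by the backbone. The annotation detects the Fc portion as overlapping matches to IGHG1 and IGHG4 constant-region sequence, and it does not annotate the FLAG tag or any signal peptide. According to the depositor, a NotI site follows the FLAG tag and an XbaI site precedes the Fc, so the ectodomain sits in an exchangeable cassette. The depositor's note about the reverse sequencing primer names a CBLN1 insert, which appears to be carried over from a sibling construct. An SV40 enhancer/early promoter region lies downstream of the poly(A) signal, but no mammalian selection marker is annotated.

Fc fusions of this type are generally expressed in transfected mammalian cells and captured or detected through the Fc or FLAG tag, for example in binding studies, though the record states only expression as the purpose.
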