Addgene plasmid #115774: pCMV6-XL4 FLAG-TMEFF2-Fc
Purpose: Expression of the extracellular domain of TMEFF2 with N-terminal FLAG tag and C-terminal hIgG tag.
Depositing lab: Davide Comoletti. Depositing organization: Rutgers, The State University of New Jersey.
Backbone
  Vector backbone: pCMV6-XL4
  Backbone size w/o insert (bp): 111
  Vector type: Mammalian Expression
Growth in bacteria
  Bacterial resistance: Ampicillin, 100 μg/mL
  Growth temperature: 37°C
  Growth strain: DH5alpha
  Copy number: High Copy
Gene/Insert
  Gene/Insert name: TMEFF2
  Species: H. sapiens (human)
  Mutation: none
  Entrez Gene: TMEFF2 (a.k.a. CT120.2, HPP1, TENB2, TPEF, TR, TR-2)
  Promoter: CMV
  Tag / fusion protein: FLAG (N terminal on backbone); hIgG/Fc (C terminal on backbone)
  Cloning method: Restriction Enzyme; 5′ cloning site unknown (not destroyed); 3′ cloning site unknown (not destroyed)
  Sequencing primers: 5′ GGA TAG CGG TTT GAC TC; 3′ AAA GCC AGA AGA GGG TCT C
Terms and licenses: Academic/Nonprofit Terms; Industry Terms: Not Available to Industry
Depositor comments: Codon Optimized, FLAG-tag is followed by a NotI site and hIgG-tag is preceeded by a XbaI site. The reverse sequencing primer will sequence the CBLN1 insert only and not the hIgG-tag.
How to cite: pCMV6-XL4 FLAG-TMEFF2-Fc was a gift from Davide Comoletti (Addgene plasmid # 115774 ; http://n2t.net/addgene:115774 ; RRID:Addgene_115774)
